LOCUS       Exported 7177 bp ds-DNA circular SYN 13-MAY-2021
DEFINITION  regulated dCas9 generator.
ACCESSION   .
VERSION     .
KEYWORDS    pdCas9_CL
SOURCE      synthetic DNA construct
  ORGANISM  synthetic DNA construct
REFERENCE   1 (bases 1 to 7177)
  AUTHORS   Huang HH, Bellato M, Qian Y, Cardenas P, Pasotti L, Magni P, Del
            Vecchio D
  TITLE     dCas9 regulator to neutralize competition in CRISPRi circuits.
  JOURNAL   Nat Commun. 2021 Mar 16;12(1):1692. doi: 10.1038/s41467-021-21772-6.
  PUBMED    33727557
REFERENCE   2 (bases 1 to 7177)
  AUTHORS   .
  TITLE     Direct Submission
  JOURNAL   Exported May 13, 2021 from SnapGene Server 1.1.58
            http://www.snapgene.com
FEATURES             Location/Qualifiers
     source          1..7177
                     /organism="synthetic DNA construct"
                     /mol_type="other DNA"
     primer_bind     65..83
                     /label=pBRforEco
                     /note="pBR322 vectors, upsteam of EcoRI site, forward
                     primer"
     misc_RNA        159..234
                     /label=gRNA scaffold
                     /note="guide RNA scaffold for the Streptococcus pyogenes
                     CRISPR/Cas9 system"
     misc_feature    289..310
                     /label=BioBrick prefix
                     /note="BioBrick prefix for parts that do not start with
                     ""ATG"""
     promoter        329..357
                     /label=trc promoter
                     /note="strong E. coli promoter; hybrid between the trp and
                     lac UV5 promoters"
     RBS             395..403
                     /label=Shine-Dalgarno sequence
                     /note="full consensus sequence for ribosome-binding sites
                     upstream of start codons in E. coli; complementary to a
                     region in the 3' end of the 16S rRNA (Chen et al., 1994)"
     CDS             409..4515
                     /codon_start=1
                     /product="catalytically dead mutant of the Cas9
                     endonuclease from the Streptococcus pyogenes Type II
                     CRISPR/Cas system"
                     /label=dCas9
                     /note="RNA-guided DNA-binding protein that lacks
                     endonuclease activity due to the D10A mutation in the RuvC
                     catalytic domain and the H840A mutation in the HNH
                     catalytic domain"
                     /translation="MDKKYSIGLAIGTNSVGWAVITDEYKVPSKKFKVLGNTDRHSIKK
                     NLIGALLFDSGETAEATRLKRTARRRYTRRKNRICYLQEIFSNEMAKVDDSFFHRLEES
                     FLVEEDKKHERHPIFGNIVDEVAYHEKYPTIYHLRKKLVDSTDKADLRLIYLALAHMIK
                     FRGHFLIEGDLNPDNSDVDKLFIQLVQTYNQLFEENPINASGVDAKAILSARLSKSRRL
                     ENLIAQLPGEKKNGLFGNLIALSLGLTPNFKSNFDLAEDAKLQLSKDTYDDDLDNLLAQ
                     IGDQYADLFLAAKNLSDAILLSDILRVNTEITKAPLSASMIKRYDEHHQDLTLLKALVR
                     QQLPEKYKEIFFDQSKNGYAGYIDGGASQEEFYKFIKPILEKMDGTEELLVKLNREDLL
                     RKQRTFDNGSIPHQIHLGELHAILRRQEDFYPFLKDNREKIEKILTFRIPYYVGPLARG
                     NSRFAWMTRKSEETITPWNFEEVVDKGASAQSFIERMTNFDKNLPNEKVLPKHSLLYEY
                     FTVYNELTKVKYVTEGMRKPAFLSGEQKKAIVDLLFKTNRKVTVKQLKEDYFKKIECFD
                     SVEISGVEDRFNASLGTYHDLLKIIKDKDFLDNEENEDILEDIVLTLTLFEDREMIEER
                     LKTYAHLFDDKVMKQLKRRRYTGWGRLSRKLINGIRDKQSGKTILDFLKSDGFANRNFM
                     QLIHDDSLTFKEDIQKAQVSGQGDSLHEHIANLAGSPAIKKGILQTVKVVDELVKVMGR
                     HKPENIVIEMARENQTTQKGQKNSRERMKRIEEGIKELGSQILKEHPVENTQLQNEKLY
                     LYYLQNGRDMYVDQELDINRLSDYDVDAIVPQSFLKDDSIDNKVLTRSDKNRGKSDNVP
                     SEEVVKKMKNYWRQLLNAKLITQRKFDNLTKAERGGLSELDKAGFIKRQLVETRQITKH
                     VAQILDSRMNTKYDENDKLIREVKVITLKSKLVSDFRKDFQFYKVREINNYHHAHDAYL
                     NAVVGTALIKKYPKLESEFVYGDYKVYDVRKMIAKSEQEIGKATAKYFFYSNIMNFFKT
                     EITLANGEIRKRPLIETNGETGEIVWDKGRDFATVRKVLSMPQVNIVKKTEVQTGGFSK
                     ESILPKRNSDKLIARKKDWDPKKYGGFDSPTVAYSVLVVAKVEKGKSKKLKSVKELLGI
                     TIMERSSFEKNPIDFLEAKGYKEVKKDLIIKLPKYSLFELENGRKRMLASAGELQKGNE
                     LALPSKYVNFLYLASHYEKLKGSPEDNEQKQLFVEQHKHYLDEIIEQISEFSKRVILAD
                     ANLDKVLSAYNKHRDKPIREQAENIIHLFTLTNLGAPAAFKYFDTTIDRKRYTSTKEVL
                     DATLIHQSITGLYETRIDLSQLGGD"
     terminator      4539..4610
                     /label=rrnB T1 terminator
                     /note="transcription terminator T1 from the E. coli rrnB
                     gene"
     terminator      4626..4653
                     /label=T7Te terminator
                     /note="phage T7 early transcription terminator"
     misc_feature    4660..4680
                     /label=BioBrick suffix
                     /note="universal suffix for all parts"
     CDS             complement(4820..5635)
                     /codon_start=1
                     /gene="aph(3')-Ia"
                     /product="aminoglycoside phosphotransferase"
                     /label=KanR
                     /note="confers resistance to kanamycin in bacteria or G418
                     (Geneticin(R)) in eukaryotes"
                     /translation="MSHIQRETSCSRPRLNSNMDADLYGYKWARDNVGQSGATIYRLYG
                     KPDAPELFLKHGKGSVANDVTDEMVRLNWLTEFMPLPTIKHFIRTPDDAWLLTTAIPGK
                     TAFQVLEEYPDSGENIVDALAVFLRRLHSIPVCNCPFNSDRVFRLAQAQSRMNNGLVDA
                     SDFDDERNGWPVEQVWKEMHKLLPFSPDSVVTHGDFSLDNLIFDEGKLIGCIDVGRVGI
                     ADRYQDLAILWNCLGEFSPSLQKRLFQKYGIDNPDMNKLQFHLMLDEFF"
     primer_bind     5543..5562
                     /label=Kan-R
                     /note="Kanamycin resistance gene, reverse primer"
     primer_bind     5627..5646
                     /label=pENTR-R
                     /note="pENTR vectors, reverse primer"
     rep_origin      complement(6230..6774)
                     /direction=LEFT
                     /label=p15A ori
                     /note="Plasmids containing the medium-copy-number p15A
                     origin of replication can be propagated in E. coli cells
                     that contain a second plasmid with the ColE1 origin. "
     primer_bind     complement(6309..6328)
                     /label=pBR322ori-F
                     /note="pBR322 origin, forward primer"
ORIGIN
        1 agtctattcc atggtgccac ctgacgtcta agaaaccatt attatcatga cattaaccta
       61 taaaaatagg cgtatcacga ggcagggcgc gccaaaaaga gtattgactt cgcatctttt
      121 tgtacctata atagattcag tattgactat taatcatcgt tttagagcta gaaatagcaa
      181 gttaaaataa ggctagtccg ttatcaactt gaaaaagtgg caccgagtcg gtgctttttt
      241 tccaattatt gaacacccta acgggtgttt tttttttttt ggtctcccga attcgcggcc
      301 gcttctagag ggcgcgccaa aaagagtatt gactattaat catccggctc gtataataga
      361 ttcactctag acgagaggaa acgcggtttt aatataagga ggttattaat ggataagaaa
      421 tactcaatag gcttagctat cggcacaaat agcgtcggat gggcggtgat cactgatgaa
      481 tataaggttc cgtctaaaaa gttcaaggtt ctgggaaata cagaccgcca cagtatcaaa
      541 aaaaatctta taggggctct tttatttgac agtggagaga cagcggaagc gactcgtctc
      601 aaacggacag ctcgtagaag gtatacacgt cggaagaatc gtatttgtta tctacaggag
      661 attttttcaa atgagatggc gaaagtagat gatagtttct ttcatcgact tgaagagtct
      721 tttttggtgg aagaagacaa gaagcatgaa cgtcatccta tttttggaaa tatagtagat
      781 gaagttgctt atcatgagaa atatccaact atctatcatc tgcgaaaaaa attggtagat
      841 tctactgata aagcggattt gcgcttaatc tatttggcct tagcgcatat gattaagttt
      901 cgtggtcatt ttttgattga gggagattta aatcctgata atagtgatgt ggacaaacta
      961 tttatccagt tggtacaaac ctacaatcaa ttatttgaag aaaaccctat taacgcaagt
     1021 ggagtagatg ctaaagcgat tctttctgca cgattgagta aatcaagacg attagaaaat
     1081 ctcattgctc agctccccgg tgagaagaaa aatggcttat ttgggaatct cattgctttg
     1141 tcattgggtt tgacccctaa ttttaaatca aattttgatt tggcagaaga tgctaaatta
     1201 cagctttcaa aagatactta cgatgatgat ttagataatt tattggcgca aattggagat
     1261 caatatgctg atttgttttt ggcagctaag aatttatcag atgctatttt actttcagat
     1321 atcctaagag taaatactga aataactaag gctcccctat cagcttcaat gattaaacgc
     1381 tacgatgaac atcatcaaga cttgactctt ttaaaagctt tagttcgaca acaacttcca
     1441 gaaaagtata aagaaatctt ttttgatcaa tcaaaaaacg gatatgcagg ttatattgat
     1501 gggggagcta gccaagaaga attttataaa tttatcaaac caattttaga aaaaatggat
     1561 ggtactgagg aattattggt gaaactaaat cgtgaagatt tgctgcgcaa gcaacggacc
     1621 tttgacaacg gctctattcc ccatcaaatt cacttgggtg agctgcatgc tattttgaga
     1681 agacaagaag acttttatcc atttttaaaa gacaatcgtg agaagattga aaaaatcttg
     1741 acttttcgaa ttccttatta tgttggtcca ttggcgcgtg gcaatagtcg ttttgcatgg
     1801 atgactcgga agtctgaaga aacaattacc ccatggaatt ttgaagaagt tgtcgataaa
     1861 ggtgcttcag ctcaatcatt tattgaacgc atgacaaact ttgataaaaa tcttccaaat
     1921 gaaaaagtac taccaaaaca tagtttgctt tatgagtatt ttacggttta taacgaattg
     1981 acaaaggtca aatatgttac tgaaggaatg cgaaaaccag catttctttc aggtgaacag
     2041 aagaaagcca ttgttgattt actcttcaaa acaaatcgaa aagtaaccgt taagcaatta
     2101 aaagaagatt atttcaaaaa aatagaatgt tttgatagtg ttgaaatttc aggagttgaa
     2161 gatagattta atgcttcatt aggtacctac catgatttgc taaaaattat taaagataaa
     2221 gattttttgg ataatgaaga aaatgaagat atcttagagg atattgtttt aacattgacc
     2281 ttatttgaag atagggagat gattgaggaa agacttaaaa catatgctca cctctttgat
     2341 gataaggtga tgaaacagct taaacgtcgc cgttatactg gttggggacg tttgtctcga
     2401 aaattgatta atggtattag ggataagcaa tctggcaaaa caatattaga ttttttgaaa
     2461 tcagatggtt ttgccaatcg caattttatg cagctgatcc atgatgatag tttgacattt
     2521 aaagaagaca ttcaaaaagc acaagtgtct ggacaaggcg atagtttaca tgaacatatt
     2581 gcaaatttag ctggtagccc tgctattaaa aaaggtattt tacagactgt aaaagttgtt
     2641 gatgaattgg tcaaagtaat ggggcggcat aagccagaaa atatcgttat tgaaatggca
     2701 cgtgaaaatc agacaactca aaagggccag aaaaattcgc gagagcgtat gaaacgaatc
     2761 gaagaaggta tcaaagaatt aggaagtcag attcttaaag agcatcctgt tgaaaatact
     2821 caattgcaaa atgaaaagct ctatctctat tatctccaaa atggaagaga catgtatgtg
     2881 gaccaagaat tagatattaa tcgtttaagt gattatgatg tcgatgccat tgttccacaa
     2941 agtttcctta aagacgattc aatagacaat aaggtcttaa cgcgttctga taaaaatcgt
     3001 ggtaaatcgg ataacgttcc aagtgaagaa gtagtcaaaa agatgaaaaa ctattggaga
     3061 caacttctaa acgccaagtt aatcactcaa cgtaagtttg ataatttaac gaaagctgaa
     3121 cgtggaggtt tgagtgaact tgataaagct ggttttatca aacgccaatt ggttgaaact
     3181 cgccaaatca ctaagcatgt ggcacaaatt ttggatagtc gcatgaatac taaatacgat
     3241 gaaaatgata aacttattcg agaggttaaa gtgattacct taaaatctaa attagtttct
     3301 gacttccgaa aagatttcca attctataaa gtacgtgaga ttaacaatta ccatcatgcc
     3361 catgatgcgt atctaaatgc cgtcgttgga actgctttga ttaagaaata tccaaaactt
     3421 gaatcggagt ttgtctatgg tgattataaa gtttatgatg ttcgtaaaat gattgctaag
     3481 tctgagcaag aaataggcaa agcaaccgca aaatatttct tttactctaa tatcatgaac
     3541 ttcttcaaaa cagaaattac acttgcaaat ggagagattc gcaaacgccc tctaatcgaa
     3601 actaatgggg aaactggaga aattgtctgg gataaagggc gagattttgc cacagtgcgc
     3661 aaagtattgt ccatgcccca agtcaatatt gtcaagaaaa cagaagtaca gacaggcgga
     3721 ttctccaagg agtcaatttt accaaaaaga aattcggaca agcttattgc tcgtaaaaaa
     3781 gactgggatc caaaaaaata tggtggtttt gatagtccaa cggtagctta ttcagtccta
     3841 gtggttgcta aggtggaaaa agggaaatcg aagaagttaa aatccgttaa agagttacta
     3901 gggatcacaa ttatggaaag aagttccttt gaaaaaaatc cgattgactt tttagaagct
     3961 aaaggatata aggaagttaa aaaagactta atcattaaac tacctaaata tagtcttttt
     4021 gagttagaaa acggtcgtaa acggatgctg gctagtgccg gagaattaca aaaaggaaat
     4081 gagctggctc tgccaagcaa atatgtgaat tttttatatt tagctagtca ttatgaaaag
     4141 ttgaagggta gtccagaaga taacgaacaa aaacaattgt ttgtggagca gcataagcat
     4201 tatttagatg agattattga gcaaatcagt gaattttcta agcgtgttat tttagcagat
     4261 gccaatttag ataaagttct tagtgcatat aacaaacata gagacaaacc aatacgtgaa
     4321 caagcagaaa atattattca tttatttacg ttgacgaatc ttggagctcc cgctgctttt
     4381 aaatattttg atacaacaat tgatcgtaaa cgatatacgt ctacaaaaga agttttagat
     4441 gccactctta tccatcaatc catcactggt ctttatgaaa cacgcattga tttgagtcag
     4501 ctaggaggtg actaactcga gtaaggatct ccaggcatca aataaaacga aaggctcagt
     4561 cgaaagactg ggcctttcgt tttatctgtt gtttgtcggt gaacgctctc tactagagtc
     4621 acactggctc accttcgggt gggcctttct gcgtttatat actagtagcg gccgctgcag
     4681 gcttcctcgc tcactgactc gctgcgctcg gtcgttcggc tgcggcgagc ggtatcagct
     4741 cactcaaagg cggtaatctc gagtcccgtc aagtcagcgt aatgctctgc cagtgttaca
     4801 accaattaac caattctgat tagaaaaact catcgagcat caaatgaaac tgcaatttat
     4861 tcatatcagg attatcgata ccatattttt gaaaaagccg tttctgtaat gaaggagaaa
     4921 actcaccgag gcagttccat aggatggcaa gatcctggta tcggtctgcg attccgactc
     4981 gtccaacatc aatacaacct attaatttcc cctcgtcaaa aataaggtta tcaagtgaga
     5041 aatcaccatg agtgacgact gaatccggtg agaatggcaa aagcttatgc atttctttcc
     5101 agacttgttc aacaggccag ccattacgct cgtcatcaaa atcactcgca tcaaccaaac
     5161 cgttattcat tcgtgattgc gcctgagcga gacgaaatac gcgatcgctg ttaaaaggac
     5221 aattacaaac aggaatcgaa tgcaaccggc gcaggaacac tgccagcgca tcaacaatat
     5281 tttcacctga atcaggatat tcttctaata cctggaatgc tgttttcccg gggatcgcag
     5341 tggtgagtaa ccatgcatca tcaggagtac ggataaaatg cttgatggtc ggaagaggca
     5401 taaattccgt cagccagttt agtctgacca tctcatctgt aacatcattg gcaacgctac
     5461 ctttgccatg tttcagaaac aactctggcg catcgggctt cccatacaat cgatagattg
     5521 tcgcacctga ttgcccgaca ttatcgcgag cccatttata cccatataaa tcagcatcca
     5581 tgttggaatt taatcgcggc ctggagcaag acgtttcccg ttgaatatgg ctcataacac
     5641 cccttgtatt actgtttatg taagcagaca gttttattgt tcatgatgat atatttttat
     5701 cttgtgcaat gtaacatcag agattttgag acacaacgtg gctttgttga ataaatcgaa
     5761 cttttgctga gttgaaggat cagatcacgc atcttcccga caacgcagac cgttccgtgg
     5821 caaagcaaaa gttcaaaatc accaactggt ccacctacaa caaagctctc atcaaccgtg
     5881 gctccctcac tttctggctg gatgatgggg cgattcaggc ctggtatgag tcagcaacac
     5941 cttcttcacg aggcagacct cagcgctagc ggagtgtata ctggcttact atgttggcac
     6001 tgatgagggt gtcagtgaag tgcttcatgt ggcaggagaa aaaaggctgc accggtgcgt
     6061 cagcagaata tgtgatacag gatatattcc gcttcctcgc tcactgactc gctacgctcg
     6121 gtcgttcgac tgcggcgagc ggaaatggct tacgaacggg gcggagattt cctggaagat
     6181 gccaggaaga tacttaacag ggaagtgaga gggccgcggc aaagccgttt ttccataggc
     6241 tccgccccct gacaagcatc acgaaatctg acgctcaaat cagtggtggc gaaacccgac
     6301 aggactataa agataccagg cgtttccccc tggcggctcc ctcgtgcgct ctcctgttcc
     6361 tgcctttcgg tttaccggtg tcattccgct gttatggccg cgtttgtctc attccacgcc
     6421 tgacactcag ttccgggtag gcagttcgct ccaagctgga ctgtatgcac gaaccccccg
     6481 ttcagtccga ccgctgcgcc ttatccggta actatcgtct tgagtccaac ccggaaagac
     6541 atgcaaaagc accactggca gcagccactg gtaattgatt tagaggagtt agtcttgaag
     6601 tcatgcgccg gttaaggcta aactgaaagg acaagttttg gtgactgcgc tcctccaagc
     6661 cagttacctc ggttcaaaga gttggtagct cagagaacct tcaaaaaacc gccctgcaag
     6721 gcggtttttt cgttttcaga gcaagagatt acgcgcagac caaaacgatc tcaagaagat
     6781 catcttatta aggggtctga cgctcagtgg aacgaaaact cacgttaagg gattttggtc
     6841 atgagattat caaaaaggat cttcacctag atccttttaa attaaaaatg aagttttaaa
     6901 tcaatctaaa gtatatatga gtaaacttgg tctgacagtt accaatgctt aatcagtgag
     6961 gcacctatct cagcgatctg tctatttcgt tcatccatag ttgcctgact ccccgtcgtg
     7021 tagataacta cgatacggga gggcttacca tctggcccca gtgctgcaat gataccgcga
     7081 gacccacgct caccggctcc agatttatca gcaataaacc agccagccgg aagggccgag
     7141 cgcagaagtg gtcctgcaac tttatccgcc tccatcc
//
