[The description below was written by a language model from this plasmid's Addgene catalogue record and the feature table of its GenBank file.]
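Description:
pdCas9_CL is a 7,177 bp bacterial expression plasmid for synthetic biology work in E. coli, described in its record as a "regulated dCas9 generator". It is built on the BioBrick-format backbone BBa_J107202 (about 2.6 kb), with a roughly 4.6 kb insert added by Gibson assembly. It carries a p15A origin of replication and an aph(3')-Ia kanamycin resistance gene. The catalogue lists the plasmid as high copy, whereas p15A is annotated as a medium-copy origin that is compatible with ColE1-type plasmids, so the two sources disagree on this point. The record also notes that obtaining transformants requires the companion plasmid pAUX_OL.

The insert, named P112-sgRNA-term-P104-RBS1-dCas9-B15, contains two transcription units. In the first, the promoter Ec-TTL-P112 drives a single guide RNA built on the Streptococcus pyogenes gRNA scaffold; the table does not annotate this promoter or the spacer. In the second, Ec-TTL-P104 drives dCas9 through a consensus Shine-Dalgarno ribosome-binding site. The region just upstream of that site is auto-annotated as a trc-like promoter and probably corresponds to P104. The encoded dCas9 is the D10A/H840A catalytically dead Cas9, which binds DNA under RNA guidance without cutting it. Its unit ends in tandem rrnB T1 and T7Te terminators, and BioBrick prefix and suffix sequences flank it.

The guide's target is not stated. The "regulated" label, the "CL" name and the associated publication title suggest a closed-loop design in which the sgRNA represses dCas9's own expression. That feedback would buffer the available dCas9 level against competition among multiple sgRNAs in CRISPRi gene circuits.
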