Addgene plasmid #166245: pdCas9_CL
Purpose: regulated dCas9 generator
Depositing lab: Domitilla Del Vecchio. Depositing organization: Massachusetts Institute of Technology. Publication: dCas9 regulator to neutralize competition in CRISPRi circuits. Huang HH, Bellato M, Qian Y, Cardenas P, Pasotti L, Magni P, Del Vecchio D. Nat Commun. 2021 Mar 16;12(1):1692. doi: 10.1038/s41467-021-21772-6. PubMed 33727557.
Backbone
  Vector backbone: BBa_J107202
  Total vector size (bp): 2603
  Vector type: Bacterial Expression, Synthetic Biology
Growth in bacteria
  Bacterial resistance: Kanamycin, 50 μg/mL
  Growth temperature: 37°C
  Growth strain: NEB Stable
  Growth instructions: To successfully obtain the bacterial transformants of this plasmid, it required to use pAUX_OL plasmid.
  Copy number: High Copy
Gene/Insert
  Gene/Insert name: P112-sgRNA-term-P104-RBS1-dCas9-B15
  Insert size (bp): 4574
  Promoter: Ec-TTL-P112 and Ec-TTL-P104
  Cloning method: Gibson Cloning
  Sequencing primers: 5′ GGCGCGCCAAAAAGAGTATTG; 3′ tataaacgcagaaaggcccacc
Terms and licenses: Academic/Nonprofit Terms; Industry Terms: Not Available to Industry
How to cite: pdCas9_CL was a gift from Domitilla Del Vecchio (Addgene plasmid # 166245 ; http://n2t.net/addgene:166245 ; RRID:Addgene_166245)
